>Addgene plasmid #131810 | pcDNA3.1-Flag-NPM1wt | addgene full sequence | sequence record 264365 | Addgene NGS Result
GACGGATCGGGAGATCTCCCGATCCCCTATGGTGCACTCTCAGTACAATCTGCTCTGATGCCGCATAGTT
AAGCCAGTATCTGCTCCCTGCTTGTGTGTTGGAGGTCGCTGAGTAGTGCGCGAGCAAAATTTAAGCTACA
ACAAGGCAAGGCTTGACCGACAATTGCATGAAGAATCTGCTTAGGGTTAGGCGTTTTGCGCTGCTTCGCG
ATGTACGGGCCAGATATACGCGTTGACATTGATTATTGACTAGTTATTAATAGTAATCAATTACGGGGTC
ATTAGTTCATAGCCCATATATGGAGTTCCGCGTTACATAACTTACGGTAAATGGCCCGCCTGGCTGACCG
CCCAACGACCCCCGCCCATTGACGTCAATAATGACGTATGTTCCCATAGTAACGCCAATAGGGACTTTCC
ATTGACGTCAATGGGTGGAGTATTTACGGTAAACTGCCCACTTGGCAGTACATCAAGTGTATCATATGCC
AAGTACGCCCCCTATTGACGTCAATGACGGTAAATGGCCCGCCTGGCATTATGCCCAGTACATGACCTTA
TGGGACTTTCCTACTTGGCAGTACATCTACGTATTAGTCATCGCTATTACCATGGTGATGCGGTTTTGGC
AGTACATCAATGGGCGTGGATAGCGGTTTGACTCACGGGGATTTCCAAGTCTCCACCCCATTGACGTCAA
TGGGAGTTTGTTTTGGCACCAAAATCAACGGGACTTTCCAAAATGTCGTAACAACTCCGCCCCATTGACG
CAAATGGGCGGTAGGCGTGTACGGTGGGAGGTCTATATAAGCAGAGCTCTCTGGCTAACTAGAGAACCCA
CTGCTTACTGGCTTATCGAAATTAATACGACTCACTATAGGGAGACCCAAGCTTGGTACCGAGCTCGGAT
CCACCGCCATGGACTACAAGGACGATGATGACAAGGGCGAATTCGAAGATTCGATGGACATGGACATGAG
CCCCCTGAGGCCCCAGAACTATCTTTTCGGTTGTGAACTAAAGGCCGACAAAGATTATCACTTTAAGGTG
GATAATGATGAAAATGAGCACCAGTTATCTTTAAGAACGGTCAGTTTAGGGGCTGGTGCAAAGGATGAGT
TGCACATTGTTGAAGCAGAGGCAATGAATTACGAAGGCAGTCCAATTAAAGTAACACTGGCAACTTTGAA
AATGTCTGTACAGCCAACGGTTTCCCTTGGGGGCTTTGAAATAACACCACCAGTGGTCTTAAGGTTGAAG
TGTGGTTCAGGGCCAGTGCATATTAGTGGACAGCACTTAGTAGCTGTGGAGGAAGATGCAGAGTCAGAAG
ATGAAGAGGAGGAGGATGTGAAACTCTTAAGTATATCTGGAAAGCGGTCTGCCCCTGGAGGTGGTAGCAA
GGTTCCACAGAAAAAAGTAAAACTTGCTGCTGATGAAGATGATGACGATGATGATGAAGAGGATGATGAT
GAAGATGATGATGATGATGATTTTGATGATGAGGAAGCTGAAGAAAAAGCGCCAGTGAAGAAATCTATAC
GAGATACTCCAGCCAAAAATGCACAAAAGTCAAATCAGAATGGAAAAGACTCAAAACCATCATCAACACC
AAGATCAAAAGGACAAGAATCCTTCAAGAAACAGGAAAAAACTCCTAAAACACCAAAAGGACCTAGTTCT
GTAGAAGACATTAAAGCAAAAATGCAAGCAAGTATAGAAAAAGGTGGTTCTCTTCCCAAAGTGGAAGCCA
AATTCATCAATTATGTGAAGAATTGCTTCCGGATGACTGACCAAGAGGCTATTCAAGATCTCTGGCAGTG
GAGGAAGTCTCTTTAACTCGAGCATGCATCTAGAGGGCCCTATTCTATAGTGTCACCTAAATGCTAGAGC
TCGCTGATCAGCCTCGACTGTGCCTTCTAGTTGCCAGCCATCTGTTGTTTGCCCCTCCCCCGTGCCTTCC
TTGACCCTGGAAGGTGCCACTCCCACTGTCCTTTCCTAATAAAATGAGGAAATTGCATCGCATTGTCTGA
GTAGGTGTCATTCTATTCTGGGGGGTGGGGTGGGGCAGGACAGCAAGGGGGAGGATTGGGAAGACAATAG
CAGGCATGCTGGGGATGCGGTGGGCTCTATGGCTTCTGAGGCGGAAAGAACCAGCTGGGGCTCTAGGGGG
TATCCCC
[124 nt withheld, positions 2178-2301]
C
[91 nt withheld, positions 2303-2393]
A
[49 nt withheld, positions 2395-2443]
CCTTTGACGTTGGAGTCCACGTTCTTT
[37 nt withheld, positions 2471-2507]
ACCCTATCTCGGTCTATTCTTTTGATTTATAAGGGATTTTGCCGATTTCGGCCTATTGGTTAAAAAATGA
GCTGATTTAACAAAAATTTAACGCGAATTAATTCTGTGGAATGTGTGTCAGTTAGGGTGTGGAAAGTCCC
CAGGCTCCCCAGCAGGCAGAAGTATGCAAAGCATGCATCTCAATTAGTCAGCAACCATAGTCCCGCCCCT
AACTCCGCCCATCCCGCCCCTAACTCCGCCCAGTTCCGCCCATTCTCCGCCCCATGGCTGACTAATTTTT
TTTATTTATGCAGAGGCCGAGGCCGCCTCTGCCTCTGAGCTATTCCAGAAGTAGTGAGGAGGCTTTTTTG
GAGGCCTAGGCTTTTGCAAAAAGCTCCCGGGAGCTTGTATATCCATTTTCGGATCTGATCAAGAGACAGG
ATGAGGATCGTTTCGCATGATTGAACAAGATGGATTGCACGCAGGTTCTCCGGCCGCTTGGGTGGAGAGG
CTATTCGGCTATGACTGGGCACAACAGACAATCGGCTGCTCTGATGCCGCCGTGTTCCGGCTGTCAGCGC
AGGGGCGCCCGGTTCTTTTTGTCAAGACCGACCTGTCCGGTGCCCTGAATGAACTGCAGGACGAGGCAGC
GCGGCTATCGTGGCTGGCCACGACGGGCGTTCCTTGCGCAGCTGTGCTCGACGTTGTCACTGAAGCGGGA
AGGGACTGGCTGCTATTGGGCGAAGTGCCGGGGCAGGATCTCCTGTCATCTCACCTTGCTCCTGCCGAGA
AAGTATCCATCATGGCTGATGCAATGCGGCGGCTGCATACGCTTGATCCGGCTACCTGCCCATTCGACCA
CCAAGCGAAACATCGCATCGAGCGAGCACGTACTCGGATGGAAGCCGGTCTTGTCGATCAGGATGATCTG
GACGAAGAGCATCAGGGGCTCGCGCCAGCCGAACTGTTCGCCAGGCTCAAGGCGCGCATGCCCGACGGCG
AGGATCTCGTCGTGACCCATGGCGATGCCTGCTTGCCGAATATCATGGTGGAAAATGGCCGCTTTTCTGG
ATTCATCGACTGTGGCCGGCTGGGTGTGGCGGACCGCTATCAGGACATAGCGTTGGCTACCCGTGATATT
GCTGAAGAGCTTGGCGGCGAATGGGCTGACCGCTTCCTCGTGCTTTACGGTATCGCCGCTCCCGATTCGC
AGCGCATCGCCTTCTATCGCCTTCTTGACGAGTTCTTCTGAGCGGGACTCTGGGGTTCGAAATGACCGAC
CAAGCGACGCCCAACCTGCCATCACGAGATTTCGATTCCACCGCCGCCTTCTATGAAAGGTTGGGCTTCG
GAATCGTTTTCCGGGACGCCGGCTGGATGATCCTCCAGCGCGGGGATCTCATGCTGGAGTTCTTCGCCCA
CCCCAACTTGTTTATTGCAGCTTATAATGGTTACAAATAAAGCAATAGCATCACAAATTTCACAAATAAA
GCATTTTTTTCACTGCATTCTAGTTGTGGTTTGTCCAAACTCATCAATGTATCTTATCATGTCTGTATAC
CGTCGACCTCTAGCTAGAGCTTGGCGTAATCATGGTCATAGCTGTTTCCTGTGTGAAATTGTTATCCGCT
CACAATTCCACACAACATACGAGCCGGAAGCATAAAGTGTAAAGCCTGGGGTGCCTAATGAGTGAGCTAA
CTCACATTAATTGCGTTGCGCTCACTGCCCGCTTTCCAGTCGGGAAACCTGTCGTGCCAGCTGCATTAAT
GAATCGGCCAACGCGCGGGGAGAGGCGGTTTGCGTATTGGGCGCTCTTCCGCTTCCTCGCTCACTGACTC
GCTGCGCTCGGTCGTTCGGCTGCGGCGAGCGGTATCAGCTCACTCAAAGGCGGTAATACGGTTATCCACA
GAATCAGGGGATAACGCAGGAAAGAACATGTGAGCAAAAGGCCAGCAAAAGGCCAGGAACCGTAAAAAGG
CCGCGTTGCTGGCGTTTTTCCATAGGCTCCGCCCCCCTGACGAGCATCACAAAAATCGACGCTCAAGTCA
GAGGTGGCGAAACCCGACAGGACTATAAAGATACCAGGCGTTTCCCCCTGGAAGCTCCCTCGTGCGCTCT
CCTGTTCCGACCCTGCCGCTTACCGGATACCTGTCCGCCTTTCTCCCTTCGGGAAGCGTGGCGCTTTCTC
ATAGCTCACGCTGTAGGTATCTCAGTTCGGTGTAGGTCGTTCGCTCCAAGCTGGGCTGTGTGCACGAACC
CCCCGTTCAGCCCGACCGCTGCGCCTTATCCGGTAACTATCGTCTTGAGTCCAACCCGGTAAGACACGAC
TTATCGCCACTGGCAGCAGCCACTGGTAACAGGATTAGCAGAGCGAGGTATGTAGGCGGTGCTACAGAGT
TCTTGAAGTGGTGGCCTAACTACGGCTACACTAGAAGAACAGTATTTGGTATCTGCGCTCTGCTGAAGCC
AGTTACCTTCGGAAAAAGAGTTGGTAGCTCTTGATCCGGCAAACAAACCACCGCTGGTAGCGGTGGTTTT
TTTGTTTGCAAGCAGCAGATTACGCGCAGAAAAAAAGGATCTCAAGAAGATCCTTTGATCTTTTCTACGG
GGTCTGACGCTCAGTGGAACGAAAACTCACGTTAAGGGATTTTGGTCATGAGATTATCAAAAAGGATCTT
CACCTAGATCCTTTTAAATTAAAAATGAAGTTTTAAATCAATCTAAAGTATATATGAGTAAACTTGGTCT
GACAGTTACCAATGCTTAATCAGTGAGGCACCTATCTCAGCGATCTGTCTATTTCGTTCATCCATAGTTG
CCTGACTCCCCGTCGTGTAGATAACTACGATACGGGAGGGCTTACCATCTGGCCCCAGTGCTGCAATGAT
ACCGCGAGACCCACGCTCACCGGCTCCAGATTTATCAGCAATAAACCAGCCAGCCGGAAGGGCCGAGCGC
AGAAGTGGTCCTGCAACTTTATCCGCCTCCATCCAGTCTATTAATTGTTGCCGGGAAGCTAGAGTAAGTA
GTTCGCCAGTTAATAGTTTGCGCAACGTTGTTGCCATTGCTACAGGCATCGTGGTGTCACGCTCGTCGTT
TGGTATGGCTTCATTCAGCTCCGGTTCCCAACGATCAAGGCGAGTTACATGATCCCCCATGTTGTGCAAA
AAAGCGGTTAGCTCCTTCGGTCCTCCGATCGTTGTCAGAAGTAAGTTGGCCGCAGTGTTATCACTCATGG
TTATGGCAGCACTGCATAATTCTCTTACTGTCATGCCATCCGTAAGATGCTTTTCTGTGACTGGTGAGTA
CTCAACCAAGTCATTCTGAGAATAGTGTATGCGGCGACCGAGTTGCTCTTGCCCGGCGTCAATACGGGAT
AATACCGCGCCACATAGCAGAACTTTAAAAGTGCTCATCATTGGAAAACGTTCTTCGGGGCGAAAACTCT
CAAGGATCTTACCGCTGTTGAGATCCAGTTCGATGTAACCCACTCGTGCACCCAACTGATCTTCAGCATC
TTTTACTTTCACCAGCGTTTCTGGGTGAGCAAAAACAGGAAGGCAAAATGCCGCAAAAAAGGGAATAAGG
GCGACACGGAAATGTTGAATACTCATACTCTTCCTTTTTCAATATTATTGAAGCATTTATCAGGGTTATT
GTCTCATGAGCGGATACATATTTGAATGTATTTAGAAAAATAAACAAATAGGGGTTCCGCGCACATTTCC
CCGAAAAGTGCCACCTGACGTC
Features (pLannotate 1.2.2; 22 found; start..end, strand, type, name):
     28..80      -  misc_feature   bom (fragment): basis of mobility region from pBR322
    235..614     +  enhancer       CMV enhancer: human cytomegalovirus immediate early enhancer
    615..818     +  promoter       CMV promoter: human cytomegalovirus (CMV) immediate early promoter
    814..847     +  LTR            5' LTR (truncated) (fragment): truncated 5' long terminal repeat (LTR) from HIV-1
    863..881     +  promoter       T7 promoter: promoter for bacteriophage T7 RNA polymerase
    921..946     +  CDS            3xFLAG (fragment): three tandem FLAG® epitope tags
    955..1833    +  CDS            NPM1: NPM_HUMAN - Also known as NPM. Experimental evidence at protein level: Swiss-Prot protein existence level 1. Involved in diverse cellular processes such as ribosome biogenesis, centrosome duplication, protein chaperoning, histone assembly, cell proliferation, and regulation of tumor suppressors p53/TP53 and ARF. Binds ribosome presumably to drive ribosome nuclear export. Associated with nucleolar ribonucleoprotein structures and bind single-stranded nucleic acids. Acts as a chaperonin for the core histones H3, H2B and H4. Stimulates APEX1 endonuclease activity on apurinic/apyrimidinic (AP) dou
   1864..1882    -  promoter       SP6 promoter: promoter for bacteriophage SP6 RNA polymerase
   1908..2132    +  polyA_signal   bGH poly(A) signal: bovine growth hormone polyadenylation signal
   2136..2157    +  promoter       SV40 promoter (fragment): SV40 enhancer and early promoter
   2178..2606    +  rep_origin     f1 ori (sequence partly withheld): f1 bacteriophage origin of replication; arrow indicates direction of (+) strand synthesis
   2659..2869    +  promoter       SV40 promoter: SV40 early promoter
   2944..3735    +  CDS            neo: KKA2_KLEPN - Also known as kan, nptII. Experimental evidence at protein level: Swiss-Prot protein existence level 1. Resistance to kanamycin, neomycin, paromomycin, ribostamycin, butirosin and gentamicin B. From Klebsiella pneumoniae.
   3759..3917    +  CDS            ble (fragment): BLE_KLEPN - Experimental evidence at protein level: Swiss-Prot protein existence level 1. Binding protein with a strong affinity to the bleomycin family of antibiotics. Binds to CL990; an antimitotic-antibiotic compound. From Klebsiella pneumoniae.
   3912..4033    +  polyA_signal   SV40 poly(A) signal: SV40 polyadenylation signal
   4106..4122    -  protein_bind   lac operator: The lac repressor binds to the lac operator to inhibit transcription in E. coli. This inhibition can be relieved by adding lactose or isopropyl-β-D-thiogalactopyranoside (IPTG). lac repressor encoded by lacI
   4130..4160    -  promoter       lac promoter: promoter for the E. coli lac operon
   4175..4196    -  protein_bind   CAP binding site: CAP binding activates transcription in the presence of cAMP. E. coli catabolite activator protein
   4209..4301    -  CDS            lacI (fragment): lac repressor; lacI; The lac repressor binds to the lac operator to inhibit transcription in E. coli. This inhibition can be relieved by adding lactose or isopropyl-β-D-thiogalactopyranoside (IPTG).
   4484..5072    -  rep_origin     ori: high-copy-number ColE1/pMB1/pBR322/pUC origin of replication
   5243..6103    -  CDS            AmpR: β-lactamase; bla; confers resistance to ampicillin, carbenicillin, and related antibiotics
   6104..6208    -  promoter       AmpR promoter: bla
