[The description below was written by a language model from this plasmid's Addgene catalogue record and pLannotate feature annotations shown in this document.]
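Description:
pcDNA3.1-Flag-NPM1wt is a mammalian expression plasmid built on the pcDNA3.1 backbone and designed to produce FLAG-tagged wild-type human nucleophosmin (NPM1, also called B23) after transient transfection. It is maintained in E. coli through a high-copy ColE1/pUC-type origin and selected with ampicillin via the β-lactamase gene and its own promoter. An f1 origin is also present, which allows single-stranded DNA production. For mammalian cells, the backbone carries an SV40 early promoter driving the neomycin phosphotransferase gene with an SV40 polyadenylation signal. This cassette could support G418 selection, although the recorded purpose is transient expression.

The expression cassette consists of the human cytomegalovirus immediate early enhancer and promoter, followed by a short FLAG epitope sequence, the NPM1 coding sequence and the bovine growth hormone polyadenylation signal. The annotation tool matched the tag only as a fragment of a 3xFLAG element, consistent with the N-terminal FLAG tag listed in the catalogue. T7 and SP6 phage promoters flank the insert, as is usual in this backbone, and can serve for in vitro transcription or as sequencing primer sites. Several other small annotated fragments (a truncated HIV-1 LTR match, partial ble and lacI matches, lac promoter/operator elements and a bom fragment) appear to be short backbone remnants or similarity hits rather than functional parts of the design.

NPM1 is a nucleolar protein involved in ribosome biogenesis, histone chaperoning and regulation of p53 and ARF. The associated publication concerns the cytoplasmic NPM1c mutant in acute myeloid leukemia, so this plasmid presumably provides the wild-type protein for comparison, detectable or purifiable through the FLAG epitope.
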