Addgene plasmid #131810: pcDNA3.1-Flag-NPM1wt
Purpose: Expresses Flag-NPM1wildtype (human) in mammalian cells through transient transfection
Depositing lab: Mark Minden. Depositing organization: University Health Network. Publication: NPM1c impedes CTCF functions through cytoplasmic mislocalization in acute myeloid leukemia. Wang AJ, Han Y, Jia N, Chen P, Minden MD. Leukemia. 2020 May;34(5):1278-1290. doi: 10.1038/s41375-019-0681-8. Epub 2019 Dec 12. PubMed 31831844.
Backbone
  Vector backbone: pcDNA3.1
  Vector type: Mammalian Expression
Growth in bacteria
  Bacterial resistance: Ampicillin, 100 μg/mL
  Growth temperature: 37°C
  Growth strain: DH5alpha
  Copy number: High Copy
Gene/Insert
  Gene/Insert name: NPM1
  Species: H. sapiens (human)
  Entrez Gene: NPM1 (a.k.a. B23, NPM)
  Tag / fusion protein: FLAG (N terminal on backbone)
Resource information
  A portion of this plasmid was derived from a plasmid made by: Dr Charles Sherr
Terms and licenses: Academic/Nonprofit Terms; Industry Terms: Not Available to Industry
How to cite: pcDNA3.1-Flag-NPM1wt was a gift from Mark Minden (Addgene plasmid # 131810 ; http://n2t.net/addgene:131810 ; RRID:Addgene_131810)
